Addgene plasmid #130523: pTK_BsmBI_LacZ_Citrine_Nanotag_32
Purpose: Enhancer cloning nanotag reporter vector
Depositing lab: Tatjana Sauka-Spengler. Depositing organization: University of Oxford. Publication: Reconstruction of the Global Neural Crest Gene Regulatory Network In Vivo. Williams RM, Candido-Ferreira I, Repapi E, Gavriouchkina D, Senanayake U, Ling ITC, Telenius J, Taylor S, Hughes J, Sauka-Spengler T. Dev Cell. 2019 Oct 21;51(2):255-276.e7. doi: 10.1016/j.devcel.2019.10.003. PubMed 31639368.
Backbone
  Vector backbone: pTK_BsmBI
  Backbone size w/o insert (bp): 4670
  Vector type: Enhancer cloning nanotag reporter vector
Growth in bacteria
  Bacterial resistance: Ampicillin, 100 μg/mL
  Growth temperature: 37°C
  Growth strain: DH5alpha
  Copy number: Low Copy
Gene/Insert
  Gene/Insert name: LacZ
  Insert size (bp): 276
  Promoter: thymidine kinase minimal promoter
  Cloning method: Restriction Enzyme; 5′ cloning site Unknown (unknown if destroyed)
  Sequencing primers: 5′ pTK forward CTAGCAAAATAGGCTGTCCC; 3′ pTK reverse ATATTTCTTCCGGGGACACC
Terms and licenses: Academic/Nonprofit Terms; Industry Terms: Not Available to Industry
How to cite: pTK_BsmBI_LacZ_Citrine_Nanotag_32 was a gift from Tatjana Sauka-Spengler (Addgene plasmid # 130523 ; http://n2t.net/addgene:130523 ; RRID:Addgene_130523)
