[The description below was written by a language model from this plasmid's Addgene catalogue record and pLannotate feature annotations shown in this document.]
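Description:
pTK_BsmBI_LacZ_Citrine_Nanotag_32 is a 4,949 bp enhancer-testing reporter plasmid built on the pTK_BsmBI backbone. It is maintained in E. coli under ampicillin selection (AmpR with its bla promoter). Replication relies on a ColE1/pUC-type origin, which the annotation software labels high-copy although the catalogue lists the plasmid as low copy. An f1 origin is also present. Short fragments of a tetracycline resistance gene and SV40 large T antigen appear to be backbone remnants. The two sequence records, one from the depositor and one from repository sequencing, carry the same 21 features and differ only in where numbering starts on the circle.

The reporter unit consists of the minimal herpes simplex virus thymidine kinase promoter, a chimeric β-globin/immunoglobulin intron, the yellow fluorescent protein Citrine and an SV40 polyadenylation signal. Immediately upstream of the promoter sits a small lacZα cassette with its lac promoter, operator and CAP site, plus T7/T3 promoters and a pBluescript polylinker fragment. This is the 276 bp "LacZ" insert listed in the catalogue. As the name suggests, it most likely serves as a BsmBI-excisable stuffer that a candidate enhancer replaces, allowing blue/white screening, though the record does not annotate the BsmBI sites. A synthetic poly(A) signal and a transcriptional pause site lie further upstream and insulate the reporter from read-through transcription arising in the backbone.

Because the minimal promoter is weak on its own, Citrine expression reports the activity of the cloned enhancer. "Nanotag_32" implies a unique sequence tag that distinguishes this vector within a series, but it is not annotated, and its position and nature are not stated. The associated publication concerns the neural crest gene regulatory network in vivo.
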