Features (pLannotate 1.2.2; 21 found; start..end, strand, type, name):
      1..49      +  polyA_signal   poly(A) signal: synthetic polyadenylation signal
     63..154     +  misc_feature   pause site: RNA polymerase II transcriptional pause signal from the human α2 globin gene
    192..210     -  rep_origin     f1 ori (fragment): f1 bacteriophage origin of replication; arrow indicates direction of (+) strand synthesis
    215..370     -  CDS            lacZα (fragment): LacZα fragment of β-galactosidase; lacZ fragment
    378..396     +  promoter       T7 promoter: promoter for bacteriophage T7 RNA polymerase
    405..428     -  misc_feature   MCS (fragment): pBluescript multiple cloning site
    444..462     -  promoter       T3 promoter: promoter for bacteriophage T3 RNA polymerase
    507..523     -  protein_bind   lac operator: The lac repressor binds to the lac operator to inhibit transcription in E. coli. This inhibition can be relieved by adding lactose or isopropyl-β-D-thiogalactopyranoside (IPTG). lac repressor encoded by lacI
    531..561     -  promoter       lac promoter: promoter for the E. coli lac operon
    576..597     -  protein_bind   CAP binding site: CAP binding activates transcription in the presence of cAMP. E. coli catabolite activator protein
    765..910     +  promoter       HSV TK promoter: herpes simplex virus thymidine kinase promoter
    988..1120    +  intron         chimeric intron: chimera between introns from human β-globin and immunoglobulin heavy chain genes
   1180..1896    +  CDS            Citrine: Citrine is a basic (constitutively fluorescent) yellow fluorescent protein published in 2001, derived from Aequorea victoria. It has moderate acid sensitivity.
   2073..2194    -  polyA_signal   SV40 poly(A) signal: SV40 polyadenylation signal
   2217..2285    -  CDS            large T antigen (fragment): large T antigen from SV40 (simian virus 40)
   2301..2433    +  CDS            TcR (fragment): tetracycline efflux protein; tet; confers resistance to tetracycline
   2613..3201    -  rep_origin     ori: high-copy-number ColE1/pMB1/pBR322/pUC origin of replication
   3372..4232    -  CDS            AmpR: β-lactamase; bla; confers resistance to ampicillin, carbenicillin, and related antibiotics
   4233..4337    -  promoter       AmpR promoter: bla
   4364..4792    +  rep_origin     f1 ori (sequence partly withheld): f1 bacteriophage origin of replication; arrow indicates direction of (+) strand synthesis
   4824..4891    -  CDS            lacZα (fragment): LacZα fragment of β-galactosidase; lacZ fragment
>Addgene plasmid #130523 | pTK_BsmBI_LacZ_Citrine_Nanotag_32 | depositor full sequence | sequence record 249900 | pTK_BsmBI_LacZ_Citrine_Nanotag_32 sequence 4949 bps
AATAAAATATCTTTATTTTCATTACATCTGTGTGTTGGTTTTTTGTGTGAATCGATAGTACTAACATACG
CTCTCCATCAAAACAAAACGAAACAAAACAAACTAGCAAAATAGGCTGTCCCCAGTGCAAGTGCAGGTGC
CAGAACATTTCTCTATCGATAGGTACCGAGCTCGAGTTGCCAGGGAGACGGGCGCCGCTACAGGGCGCGT
CCCATTCGCCATTCAGGCTGCGCAACTGTTGGGAAGGGCGATCGGTGCGGGCCTCTTCGCTATTACGCCA
GCTGGCGAAAGGGGGATGTGCTGCAAGGCGATTAAGTTGGGTAACGCCAGGGTTTTCCCAGTCACGACGT
TGTAAAACGACGGCCAGTGAGCGCGCGTAATACGACTCACTATAGGGCGAATTGGGTACCGGGCCCCCCC
TCGAGGTCCTCCAGCTTTTGTTCCCTTTAGTGAGGGTTAATTGCGCGCTTGGCGTAATCATGGTCATAGC
TGTTTCCTGTGTGAAATTGTTATCCGCTCACAATTCCACACAACATACGAGCCGGAAGCATAAAGTGTAA
AGCCTGGGGTGCCTAATGAGTGAGCTAACTCACATTAATTGCGTTGCGCTCACTGCCCGCTTTCCACCGG
TCGTCTCCTGTTGGCTAGCCCGGGCTCGAGATCTGCGATCTAAGTAAGCTTGCTGCTTCATCCCCGTGGC
CCGTTGCTCGCGTTTGCTGGCGGTGTCCCCGGAAGAAATATATTTGCATGTCTTTAGTTCTATGATGACA
CAAACCCCGCCCAGCGTCTTGTCATTGGCGAATTCGAACACGCAGATGCAGTCGGGGCGGCGCGGTCCCA
GGTCCACTTCGCATATTAAGGTGACGCGTGTGGCCTCGAACACCGAGCGACCCTGCAGCGACCCGCTTAA
CAGCGTCAACAGCGTGCCGCAGATCCCAAGCTTGCGGCCGCTTAAGCTGCAGAAGTTGGTCGTGAGGCAC
TGGGCAGGTAAGTATCAAGGTTACAAGACAGGTTTAAGGAGACCAATAGAAACTGGGCTTGTCGAGACAG
AGAAGACTCTTGCGTTTCTGATAGGCACCTATTGGTCTTACTGACATCCACTTTGCCTTTCTCTCCACAG
GTGTCCACTCCCAGGTTCAATACAGCTCTTAAGCGGCCGCAAGCTAGCTTGCCGCCACCATGGTGAGCAA
GGGCGAGGAGCTGTTCACCGGGGTGGTGCCCATCCTGGTCGAGCTGGACGGCGACGTAAACGGCCACAAG
TTCAGCGTGTCCGGCGAGGGCGAGGGCGATGCCACCTACGGCAAGCTGACCCTGAAGTTCATCTGCACCA
CCGGCAAGCTGCCCGTGCCCTGGCCCACCCTCGTGACCACCTTCGGCTACGGCCTGATGTGCTTCGCCCG
CTACCCCGACCACATGAAGCAGCACGACTTCTTCAAGTCCGCCATGCCCGAAGGCTACGTCCAGGAGCGC
ACCATCTTCTTCAAGGACGACGGCAACTACAAGACCCGCGCCGAGGTGAAGTTCGAGGGCGACACCCTGG
TGAACCGCATCGAGCTGAAGGGCATCGACTTCAAGGAGGACGGCAACATCCTGGGGCACAAGCTGGAGTA
CAACTACAACAGCCACAACGTCTATATCATGGCCGACAAGCAGAAGAACGGCATCAAGGTGAACTTCAAG
ATCCGCCACAACATCGAGGACGGCAGCGTGCAGCTCGCCGACCACTACCAGCAGAACACCCCCATCGGCG
ACGGCCCCGTGCTGCTGCCCGACAACCACTACCTGAGCTACCAGTCCGCCCTGAGCAAAGACCCCAACGA
GAAGCGCGATCACATGGTCCTGCTGGAGTTCGTGACCGCCGCCGGGATCACTCTCGGCATGGACGAGCTG
TACAAGTGAGCCTCTAGACTCCCTCAGCGGCGCGCCGCTCTCCAGAAACTTCGCAAACACCTATGCCTAA
CGCCAGCCGAATCCTGCAGTCCGTTACCTAGTCGAAAGGCATTCTGGGAGCATCGCGTCACAGATCTCAC
GTGTCTAGAGTCGGGGCGGCCGGCCGCTTCGAGCAGACATGATAAGATACATTGATGAGTTTGGACAAAC
CACAACTAGAATGCAGTGAAAAAAATGCTTTATTTGTGAAATTTGTGATGCTATTGCTTTATTTGTAACC
ATTATAAGCTGCAATAAACAAGTTAACAACAACAATTGCATTCATTTTATGTTTCAGGTTCAGGGGGAGG
TGTGGGAGGTTTTTTAAAGCAAGTAAAACCTCTACAAATGTGGTAAAATCGATAAGGATCCGTCGACCGA
TGCCCTTGAGAGCCTTCAACCCAGTCAGCTCCTTCCGGTGGGCGCGGGGCATGACTATCGTCGCCGCACT
TATGACTGTCTTCTTTATCATGCAACTCGTAGGACAGGTGCCGGCAGCGCTCTTCCGCTTCCTCGCTCAC
TGACTCGCTGCGCTCGGTCGTTCGGCTGCGGCGAGCGGTATCAGCTCACTCAAAGGCGGTAATACGGTTA
TCCACAGAATCAGGGGATAACGCAGGAAAGAACATGTGAGCAAAAGGCCAGCAAAAGGCCAGGAACCGTA
AAAAGGCCGCGTTGCTGGCGTTTTTCCATAGGCTCCGCCCCCCTGACGAGCATCACAAAAATCGACGCTC
AAGTCAGAGGTGGCGAAACCCGACAGGACTATAAAGATACCAGGCGTTTCCCCCTGGAAGCTCCCTCGTG
CGCTCTCCTGTTCCGACCCTGCCGCTTACCGGATACCTGTCCGCCTTTCTCCCTTCGGGAAGCGTGGCGC
TTTCTCAATGCTCACGCTGTAGGTATCTCAGTTCGGTGTAGGTCGTTCGCTCCAAGCTGGGCTGTGTGCA
CGAACCCCCCGTTCAGCCCGACCGCTGCGCCTTATCCGGTAACTATCGTCTTGAGTCCAACCCGGTAAGA
CACGACTTATCGCCACTGGCAGCAGCCACTGGTAACAGGATTAGCAGAGCGAGGTATGTAGGCGGTGCTA
CAGAGTTCTTGAAGTGGTGGCCTAACTACGGCTACACTAGAAGGACAGTATTTGGTATCTGCGCTCTGCT
GAAGCCAGTTACCTTCGGAAAAAGAGTTGGTAGCTCTTGATCCGGCAAACAAACCACCGCTGGTAGCGGT
GGTTTTTTTGTTTGCAAGCAGCAGATTACGCGCAGAAAAAAAGGATCTCAAGAAGATCCTTTGATCTTTT
CTACGGGGTCTGACGCTCAGTGGAACGAAAACTCACGTTAAGGGATTTTGGTCATGAGATTATCAAAAAG
GATCTTCACCTAGATCCTTTTAAATTAAAAATGAAGTTTTAAATCAATCTAAAGTATATATGAGTAAACT
TGGTCTGACAGTTACCAATGCTTAATCAGTGAGGCACCTATCTCAGCGATCTGTCTATTTCGTTCATCCA
TAGTTGCCTGACTCCCCGTCGTGTAGATAACTACGATACGGGAGGGCTTACCATCTGGCCCCAGTGCTGC
AATGATACCGCGAGACCCACGCTCACCGGCTCCAGATTTATCAGCAATAAACCAGCCAGCCGGAAGGGCC
GAGCGCAGAAGTGGTCCTGCAACTTTATCCGCCTCCATCCAGTCTATTAATTGTTGCCGGGAAGCTAGAG
TAAGTAGTTCGCCAGTTAATAGTTTGCGCAACGTTGTTGCCATTGCTACAGGCATCGTGGTGTCACGCTC
GTCGTTTGGTATGGCTTCATTCAGCTCCGGTTCCCAACGATCAAGGCGAGTTACATGATCCCCCATGTTG
TGCAAAAAAGCGGTTAGCTCCTTCGGTCCTCCGATCGTTGTCAGAAGTAAGTTGGCCGCAGTGTTATCAC
TCATGGTTATGGCAGCACTGCATAATTCTCTTACTGTCATGCCATCCGTAAGATGCTTTTCTGTGACTGG
TGAGTACTCAACCAAGTCATTCTGAGAATAGTGTATGCGGCGACCGAGTTGCTCTTGCCCGGCGTCAATA
CGGGATAATACCGCGCCACATAGCAGAACTTTAAAAGTGCTCATCATTGGAAAACGTTCTTCGGGGCGAA
AACTCTCAAGGATCTTACCGCTGTTGAGATCCAGTTCGATGTAACCCACTCGTGCACCCAACTGATCTTC
AGCATCTTTTACTTTCACCAGCGTTTCTGGGTGAGCAAAAACAGGAAGGCAAAATGCCGCAAAAAAGGGA
ATAAGGGCGACACGGAAATGTTGAATACTCATACTCTTCCTTTTTCAATATTATTGAAGCATTTATCAGG
GTTATTGTCTCATGAGCGGATACATATTTGAATGTATTTAGAAAAATAAACAAATAGGGGTTCCGCGCAC
ATTTCCCCGAAAAGTGCCACCTG
[124 nt withheld, positions 4364-4487]
C
[91 nt withheld, positions 4489-4579]
A
[49 nt withheld, positions 4581-4629]
CCTTTGACGTTGGAGTCCACGTTCTTT
[37 nt withheld, positions 4657-4693]
ACCCTATCTCGGTCTATTCTTTTGATTTATAAGGGATTTTGCCGATTTCGGCCTATTGGTTAAAAAATGA
GCTGATTTAACAAAAATTTAACGCGAATTTTAACAAAATATTAACGCTTACAATTTGCCATTCGCCATTC
AGGCTGCGCAACTGTTGGGAAGGGCGATCGGTGCGGGCCTCTTCGCTATTACGCCAGCCCAAGCTACCAT
GATAAGTAAGTAATATTAAGGTACGGGAGGTACTTGGAGCGGCCGC
