Features (pLannotate 1.2.2; 21 found; start..end, strand, type, name):
    154..299     +  promoter       HSV TK promoter: herpes simplex virus thymidine kinase promoter
    377..509     +  intron         chimeric intron: chimera between introns from human β-globin and immunoglobulin heavy chain genes
    569..1285    +  CDS            Citrine: Citrine is a basic (constitutively fluorescent) yellow fluorescent protein published in 2001, derived from Aequorea victoria. It has moderate acid sensitivity.
   1462..1583    -  polyA_signal   SV40 poly(A) signal: SV40 polyadenylation signal
   1606..1674    -  CDS            large T antigen (fragment): large T antigen from SV40 (simian virus 40)
   1690..1822    +  CDS            TcR (fragment): tetracycline efflux protein; tet; confers resistance to tetracycline
   2002..2590    -  rep_origin     ori: high-copy-number ColE1/pMB1/pBR322/pUC origin of replication
   2761..3621    -  CDS            AmpR: β-lactamase; bla; confers resistance to ampicillin, carbenicillin, and related antibiotics
   3622..3726    -  promoter       AmpR promoter: bla
   3753..4181    +  rep_origin     f1 ori (sequence partly withheld): f1 bacteriophage origin of replication; arrow indicates direction of (+) strand synthesis
   4213..4280    -  CDS            lacZα (fragment): LacZα fragment of β-galactosidase; lacZ fragment
   4339..4387    +  polyA_signal   poly(A) signal: synthetic polyadenylation signal
   4401..4492    +  misc_feature   pause site: RNA polymerase II transcriptional pause signal from the human α2 globin gene
   4530..4548    -  rep_origin     f1 ori (fragment): f1 bacteriophage origin of replication; arrow indicates direction of (+) strand synthesis
   4553..4708    -  CDS            lacZα (fragment): LacZα fragment of β-galactosidase; lacZ fragment
   4716..4734    +  promoter       T7 promoter: promoter for bacteriophage T7 RNA polymerase
   4743..4766    -  misc_feature   MCS (fragment): pBluescript multiple cloning site
   4782..4800    -  promoter       T3 promoter: promoter for bacteriophage T3 RNA polymerase
   4845..4861    -  protein_bind   lac operator: The lac repressor binds to the lac operator to inhibit transcription in E. coli. This inhibition can be relieved by adding lactose or isopropyl-β-D-thiogalactopyranoside (IPTG). lac repressor encoded by lacI
   4869..4899    -  promoter       lac promoter: promoter for the E. coli lac operon
   4914..4935    -  protein_bind   CAP binding site: CAP binding activates transcription in the presence of cAMP. E. coli catabolite activator protein
>Addgene plasmid #130523 | pTK_BsmBI_LacZ_Citrine_Nanotag_32 | addgene full sequence | sequence record 258396 | Addgene NGS Result
ACTGCCCGCTTTCCACCGGTCGTCTCCTGTTGGCTAGCCCGGGCTCGAGATCTGCGATCTAAGTAAGCTT
GCTGCTTCATCCCCGTGGCCCGTTGCTCGCGTTTGCTGGCGGTGTCCCCGGAAGAAATATATTTGCATGT
CTTTAGTTCTATGATGACACAAACCCCGCCCAGCGTCTTGTCATTGGCGAATTCGAACACGCAGATGCAG
TCGGGGCGGCGCGGTCCCAGGTCCACTTCGCATATTAAGGTGACGCGTGTGGCCTCGAACACCGAGCGAC
CCTGCAGCGACCCGCTTAACAGCGTCAACAGCGTGCCGCAGATCCCAAGCTTGCGGCCGCTTAAGCTGCA
GAAGTTGGTCGTGAGGCACTGGGCAGGTAAGTATCAAGGTTACAAGACAGGTTTAAGGAGACCAATAGAA
ACTGGGCTTGTCGAGACAGAGAAGACTCTTGCGTTTCTGATAGGCACCTATTGGTCTTACTGACATCCAC
TTTGCCTTTCTCTCCACAGGTGTCCACTCCCAGGTTCAATACAGCTCTTAAGCGGCCGCAAGCTAGCTTG
CCGCCACCATGGTGAGCAAGGGCGAGGAGCTGTTCACCGGGGTGGTGCCCATCCTGGTCGAGCTGGACGG
CGACGTAAACGGCCACAAGTTCAGCGTGTCCGGCGAGGGCGAGGGCGATGCCACCTACGGCAAGCTGACC
CTGAAGTTCATCTGCACCACCGGCAAGCTGCCCGTGCCCTGGCCCACCCTCGTGACCACCTTCGGCTACG
GCCTGATGTGCTTCGCCCGCTACCCCGACCACATGAAGCAGCACGACTTCTTCAAGTCCGCCATGCCCGA
AGGCTACGTCCAGGAGCGCACCATCTTCTTCAAGGACGACGGCAACTACAAGACCCGCGCCGAGGTGAAG
TTCGAGGGCGACACCCTGGTGAACCGCATCGAGCTGAAGGGCATCGACTTCAAGGAGGACGGCAACATCC
TGGGGCACAAGCTGGAGTACAACTACAACAGCCACAACGTCTATATCATGGCCGACAAGCAGAAGAACGG
CATCAAGGTGAACTTCAAGATCCGCCACAACATCGAGGACGGCAGCGTGCAGCTCGCCGACCACTACCAG
CAGAACACCCCCATCGGCGACGGCCCCGTGCTGCTGCCCGACAACCACTACCTGAGCTACCAGTCCGCCC
TGAGCAAAGACCCCAACGAGAAGCGCGATCACATGGTCCTGCTGGAGTTCGTGACCGCCGCCGGGATCAC
TCTCGGCATGGACGAGCTGTACAAGTGAGCCTCTAGACTCCCTCAGCGGCGCGCCGCTCTCCAGAAACTT
CGCAAACACCTATGCCTAACGCCAGCCGAATCCTGCAGTCCGTTACCTAGTCGAAAGGCATTCTGGGAGC
ATCGCGTCACAGATCTCACGTGTCTAGAGTCGGGGCGGCCGGCCGCTTCGAGCAGACATGATAAGATACA
TTGATGAGTTTGGACAAACCACAACTAGAATGCAGTGAAAAAAATGCTTTATTTGTGAAATTTGTGATGC
TATTGCTTTATTTGTAACCATTATAAGCTGCAATAAACAAGTTAACAACAACAATTGCATTCATTTTATG
TTTCAGGTTCAGGGGGAGGTGTGGGAGGTTTTTTAAAGCAAGTAAAACCTCTACAAATGTGGTAAAATCG
ATAAGGATCCGTCGACCGATGCCCTTGAGAGCCTTCAACCCAGTCAGCTCCTTCCGGTGGGCGCGGGGCA
TGACTATCGTCGCCGCACTTATGACTGTCTTCTTTATCATGCAACTCGTAGGACAGGTGCCGGCAGCGCT
CTTCCGCTTCCTCGCTCACTGACTCGCTGCGCTCGGTCGTTCGGCTGCGGCGAGCGGTATCAGCTCACTC
AAAGGCGGTAATACGGTTATCCACAGAATCAGGGGATAACGCAGGAAAGAACATGTGAGCAAAAGGCCAG
CAAAAGGCCAGGAACCGTAAAAAGGCCGCGTTGCTGGCGTTTTTCCATAGGCTCCGCCCCCCTGACGAGC
ATCACAAAAATCGACGCTCAAGTCAGAGGTGGCGAAACCCGACAGGACTATAAAGATACCAGGCGTTTCC
CCCTGGAAGCTCCCTCGTGCGCTCTCCTGTTCCGACCCTGCCGCTTACCGGATACCTGTCCGCCTTTCTC
CCTTCGGGAAGCGTGGCGCTTTCTCATAGCTCACGCTGTAGGTATCTCAGTTCGGTGTAGGTCGTTCGCT
CCAAGCTGGGCTGTGTGCACGAACCCCCCGTTCAGCCCGACCGCTGCGCCTTATCCGGTAACTATCGTCT
TGAGTCCAACCCGGTAAGACACGACTTATCGCCACTGGCAGCAGCCACTGGTAACAGGATTAGCAGAGCG
AGGTATGTAGGCGGTGCTACAGAGTTCTTGAAGTGGTGGCCTAACTACGGCTACACTAGAAGAACAGTAT
TTGGTATCTGCGCTCTGCTGAAGCCAGTTACCTTCGGAAAAAGAGTTGGTAGCTCTTGATCCGGCAAACA
AACCACCGCTGGTAGCGGTGGTTTTTTTGTTTGCAAGCAGCAGATTACGCGCAGAAAAAAAGGATCTCAA
GAAGATCCTTTGATCTTTTCTACGGGGTCTGACGCTCAGTGGAACGAAAACTCACGTTAAGGGATTTTGG
TCATGAGATTATCAAAAAGGATCTTCACCTAGATCCTTTTAAATTAAAAATGAAGTTTTAAATCAATCTA
AAGTATATATGAGTAAACTTGGTCTGACAGTTACCAATGCTTAATCAGTGAGGCACCTATCTCAGCGATC
TGTCTATTTCGTTCATCCATAGTTGCCTGACTCCCCGTCGTGTAGATAACTACGATACGGGAGGGCTTAC
CATCTGGCCCCAGTGCTGCAATGATACCGCGAGACCCACGCTCACCGGCTCCAGATTTATCAGCAATAAA
CCAGCCAGCCGGAAGGGCCGAGCGCAGAAGTGGTCCTGCAACTTTATCCGCCTCCATCCAGTCTATTAAT
TGTTGCCGGGAAGCTAGAGTAAGTAGTTCGCCAGTTAATAGTTTGCGCAACGTTGTTGCCATTGCTACAG
GCATCGTGGTGTCACGCTCGTCGTTTGGTATGGCTTCATTCAGCTCCGGTTCCCAACGATCAAGGCGAGT
TACATGATCCCCCATGTTGTGCAAAAAAGCGGTTAGCTCCTTCGGTCCTCCGATCGTTGTCAGAAGTAAG
TTGGCCGCAGTGTTATCACTCATGGTTATGGCAGCACTGCATAATTCTCTTACTGTCATGCCATCCGTAA
GATGCTTTTCTGTGACTGGTGAGTACTCAACCAAGTCATTCTGAGAATAGTGTATGCGGCGACCGAGTTG
CTCTTGCCCGGCGTCAATACGGGATAATACCGCGCCACATAGCAGAACTTTAAAAGTGCTCATCATTGGA
AAACGTTCTTCGGGGCGAAAACTCTCAAGGATCTTACCGCTGTTGAGATCCAGTTCGATGTAACCCACTC
GTGCACCCAACTGATCTTCAGCATCTTTTACTTTCACCAGCGTTTCTGGGTGAGCAAAAACAGGAAGGCA
AAATGCCGCAAAAAAGGGAATAAGGGCGACACGGAAATGTTGAATACTCATACTCTTCCTTTTTCAATAT
TATTGAAGCATTTATCAGGGTTATTGTCTCATGAGCGGATACATATTTGAATGTATTTAGAAAAATAAAC
AAATAGGGGTTCCGCGCACATTTCCCCGAAAAGTGCCACCTG
[124 nt withheld, positions 3753-3876]
C
[91 nt withheld, positions 3878-3968]
A
[49 nt withheld, positions 3970-4018]
CCTTTGACGTTGGAGTCCACGTTCTTT
[37 nt withheld, positions 4046-4082]
ACCCTATCTCGGTCTATTCTTTTGATTTATAAGGGATTTTGCCGATTTCGGCCTATTGGTTAAAAAATGA
GCTGATTTAACAAAAATTTAACGCGAATTTTAACAAAATATTAACGCTTACAATTTGCCATTCGCCATTC
AGGCTGCGCAACTGTTGGGAAGGGCGATCGGTGCGGGCCTCTTCGCTATTACGCCAGCCCAAGCTACCAT
GATAAGTAAGTAATATTAAGGTACGGGAGGTACTTGGAGCGGCCGCAATAAAATATCTTTATTTTCATTA
CATCTGTGTGTTGGTTTTTTGTGTGAATCGATAGTACTAACATACGCTCTCCATCAAAACAAAACGAAAC
AAAACAAACTAGCAAAATAGGCTGTCCCCAGTGCAAGTGCAGGTGCCAGAACATTTCTCTATCGATAGGT
ACCGAGCTCGAGTTGCCAGGGAGACGGGCGCCGCTACAGGGCGCGTCCCATTCGCCATTCAGGCTGCGCA
ACTGTTGGGAAGGGCGATCGGTGCGGGCCTCTTCGCTATTACGCCAGCTGGCGAAAGGGGGATGTGCTGC
AAGGCGATTAAGTTGGGTAACGCCAGGGTTTTCCCAGTCACGACGTTGTAAAACGACGGCCAGTGAGCGC
GCGTAATACGACTCACTATAGGGCGAATTGGGTACCGGGCCCCCCCTCGAGGTCCTCCAGCTTTTGTTCC
CTTTAGTGAGGGTTAATTGCGCGCTTGGCGTAATCATGGTCATAGCTGTTTCCTGTGTGAAATTGTTATC
CGCTCACAATTCCACACAACATACGAGCCGGAAGCATAAAGTGTAAAGCCTGGGGTGCCTAATGAGTGAG
CTAACTCACATTAATTGCGTTGCGCTC
